Addgene plasmid #146998: pAc5.1B-lambdaN-HA-DmUPF1-V183E-siRNAres-V5His6_N
Purpose: Insect Expression of DmUPF1-V183E-siRNAres
Depositing lab: Elisa Izaurralde. Depositing organization: Max Planck Institute for Developmental Biology.
Backbone
  Vector backbone: Unknown
  Vector type: Insect Expression
Growth in bacteria
  Bacterial resistance: Ampicillin, 100 μg/mL
  Growth temperature: 37°C
  Growth strain: DH5alpha
  Copy number: Low Copy
Gene/Insert
  Gene/Insert name: DmUPF1-V183E-siRNAres
  Species: D. melanogaster (fly)
  Mutation: 1 non silent mutations: G995E compared to the sequence given by FlyBase no.: CG1559
  Entrez Gene: Upf1 (a.k.a. Dmel_CG1559, CG1559, Dm-Upf1, DmUpf1, Dmel\CG1559, UPF1, Upf1p, smg-2, upf1)
  Cloning method: Unknown
Terms and licenses: Academic/Nonprofit Terms; Industry Terms: Not Available to Industry
Depositor comments: Plasmids from this collection were made available to the research community and donated after the lab closed. Please note that the sequence provided by the depositing laboratory may be theoretical/predicted or based on Sanger sequencing results. There may be discrepancies between sequencing results obtained by Addgene and the depositor sequence. If an Addgene verified sequence is not available, please contact before placing your order to request that our lab fully sequence the plasmid.
How to cite: pAc5.1B-lambdaN-HA-DmUPF1-V183E-siRNAres-V5His6_N was a gift from Elisa Izaurralde (Addgene plasmid # 146998 ; http://n2t.net/addgene:146998 ; RRID:Addgene_146998)
