[The description below was written by a language model from this plasmid's Addgene catalogue record and pLannotate feature annotations shown in this document.]
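Description:
pAc5.1B-lambdaN-HA-DmUPF1-V183E-siRNAres-V5His6_N is a 9,017-nt insect expression plasmid for producing a tagged mutant of Drosophila melanogaster UPF1 in fly cells. The catalogue lists the backbone as unknown, although the name and feature layout point to a pAc5.1B-type vector. It is maintained in E. coli through a ColE1/pUC-type origin and selected with ampicillin via the β-lactamase gene and its bla promoter. The record lists it as low copy, whereas the origin annotation describes a high-copy type. Short annotated fragments of a tetracycline resistance gene and SV40 large T antigen appear to be non-functional backbone remnants. No selectable marker for insect cells is annotated.

Expression is driven by the constitutive Drosophila actin 5C promoter and terminated by an SV40 polyadenylation signal. The open reading frame begins with a fragment of the bacteriophage lambda N protein, followed by an HA epitope (annotated as a partial match to a 3xHA tag) and the Upf1 coding sequence. UPF1 is the RNA-dependent helicase and ATPase central to nonsense-mediated mRNA decay. A V5 tag is annotated downstream, and the name also indicates a His6 tag, though the record does not show whether these C-terminal tags are translated in frame.

The lambda N peptide is commonly used to tether a fusion protein to reporter mRNAs carrying BoxB hairpins, but the record does not state this use. The name indicates a V183E substitution and an siRNA-resistant coding sequence, which would suit complementation after knockdown of endogenous UPF1. The mutation field separately reports G995E relative to the FlyBase reference. The stated purpose is only insect expression of this variant.
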