Features (pLannotate 1.2.2; 11 found; start..end, strand, type, name):
     56..2568    +  promoter       Ac5 promoter: Drosophila melanogaster actin 5C promoter
   2588..2653    +  CDS            N (fragment): REGN_LAMBD - Experimental evidence at protein level: Swiss-Prot protein existence level 1. Plays a role as a transcriptional antitermination factor that allows the virus to initiate its lytic phase. Activates expression of the delayed viral early genes by modifying host RNA polymerase (RNAP) into a form that is resistant to termination signals. This antitermination function requires the host NusA protein which serves to stabilize the interaction between antitermination protein N and host RNA polymerase. From Escherichia phage lambda (Bacteriophage lambda).
   2678..2704    +  CDS            3xHA (fragment): three tandem HA epitope tags
   2732..6271    +  CDS            Upf1: RENT1_DROME - Experimental evidence at protein level: Swiss-Prot protein existence level 1. RNA-dependent helicase and ATPase required for nonsense- mediated decay (NMD) of mRNAs containing premature stop codons. Is recruited to mRNAs upon translation termination and undergoes a cycle of phosphorylation and dephosphorylation; its phosphorylation appears to be a key step in NMD. The formation of an Upf1-Upf2-Upf3 surveillance complex is believed to activate NMD (By similarity). From Drosophila melanogaster (Fruit fly).
   6302..6343    +  CDS            V5 tag: epitope tag from simian virus 5
   6443..6577    -  polyA_signal   SV40 poly(A) signal: SV40 polyadenylation signal
   6600..6684    -  CDS            large T antigen (fragment): large T antigen from SV40 (simian virus 40)
   6685..7155    +  CDS            TcR (fragment): tetracycline efflux protein; tet; confers resistance to tetracycline
   7199..7787    -  rep_origin     ori: high-copy-number ColE1/pMB1/pBR322/pUC origin of replication
   7958..8818    -  CDS            AmpR: β-lactamase; bla; confers resistance to ampicillin, carbenicillin, and related antibiotics
   8819..8923    -  promoter       AmpR promoter: bla
>Addgene plasmid #146998 | pAc5.1B-lambdaN-HA-DmUPF1-V183E-siRNAres-V5His6_N | depositor full sequence | sequence record 289445 | Full Sequence
CTTCAAGGAATTAATTCTATATTCTAAAAACACAAATGATACTTCTAAAAAAAATCATGAATGGCATCAA
CTCTGAATCAAATCTTTGCAGATGCACCTACTTCTCATTTCCACTGTCACATCATTTTTCCAGATCTCGC
TGCCTGTTATGTGGCCCACAAACCAAGACACGTTTTATGGCCATTAAAGCTGGCTGATCGTCGCCAAACA
CCAAATACATATCAATATGTACATTCGAGAAAGAAGCGATCAAAGAAGCGTCTTCGGGCGAGTAGGAGAA
TGCGGAGGAGAAGGAGAACGAGCTGATCTAGTATCTCTCCACAATCCAATGCCAACTGACCAACTGGCCA
TATTCGGAGCAATTTGAAGCCAATTTCCATCGCCTGGCGATCGCTCCATTCTTGGCTATATGTTTTTCAC
CGTTCCCGGGGCCATTTTCAAAGACTCGTCGGTAAGATAAGATTGTGTCACTCGCTGTCTCTCTTCATTT
GTCGAAGAATGCTGAGGAATTTCGCGATGACGTCGGCGAGTATTTTGAAGAATGAGAATAATTTGTATTT
ATACGAAAATCAGTTAGTGGAATTTTCTACAAAAACATGTTATCTATAGATAATTTTGTTGCAAAATATG
TTGACTATGACAAAGATTGTATGTATATACCTTTAATGTATTCTCATTTTCTTATGTATTTATAATGGCA
ATGATGATACTGATGATATTTTAAGATGATGCCAGACCACAGGCTGATTTCTGCGTCTTTTGCCGAACGC
AGTGCATGTGCGGTTGTTGTTTTTTGGAATAGTTTCAATTTTCGGACTGTCCGCTTTGATTTCAGTTTCT
TGGCTTATTCAAAAAGCAAAGTAAAGCCAAAAAAGCGAGATGGCAATACCAAATGCGGCAAAACGGTAGT
GGAAGGAAAGGGGTGCGGGGCAGCGGAAGGAAGGGTGGGGCGGGGCGTGGCGGGGTCTGTGGCTGGGCGC
GACGTCACCGACGTTGGAGCCACTCCTTTGACCATGTGTGCGTGTGTGTATTATTCGTGTCTCGCCACTC
GCCGGTTGTTTTTTTCTTTTTATCTCGCTCTCTCTAGCGCCATCTCGTACGCATGCTCAACGCACCGCAT
GTTGCCGTGTCCTTTATGCGTCATTTTGGCTCGAAATAGGCAATTATTTAAACAAAGATTAGTCAACGAA
AACGCTAAAATAAATAAGTCTACAATATGGTTACTTATTGCCATGTGTGTGCAGCCAACGATAGCAACAA
AAGCAACAACACAGTGGCTTTCCCTCTTTCACTTTTTGTTTGCAAGCGCGTGCGAGCAAGACGGCACGAC
CGGCAAACGCAATTACGCTGACAAAGAGCAGACGAAGTTTTGGCCGAAAAACATCAAGGCGCCTGATACG
AATGCATTTGCAATAACAATTGCGATATTTAATATTGTTTATGAAGCTGTTTGACTTCAAAACACACAAA
AAAAAAAATAAAACAAATTATTTGAAAGAGAATTAGGAATCGGACAGCTTATCGTTACGGGCTAACAGCA
CACCGAGACGAAATAGCTTACCTGACGTCACAGCCTCTGGAAGAACTGCCGCCAAGCAGAGAGAGAGAGA
AAAAGAGGGAGAGCAGCTTAGACCGCATGTGCTTGTGTGTGAGGCGTCTCTCTCTTCGTCTCCTGTTTGC
GCAAACGCATAGACTGCACTGAGAAAATCGATTACCTATTTTTTATGAATGAATATTTGCACTATTACTA
TTCAAAACTATTAAGATAGCAATCACATTCAATAGCCAAATACTATACCACCTGAGCGATGCAACGAAAT
GATCAATTTGAGCAAAAATGCTGCATATTTAGGACGGCATCATTATAGAAATGCTTCTTGCTGTGTACTT
TTCTCTCGTCTGGCAGCTGTTTCGCCGTTATTGTTAAAACCGGCTTAAGTTAGGTGTGTTTTCTACGACT
AGTGATGCCCCTACTAGAAGATGTGTGTTGCACAAATGTCCCTGAATAACCAATTTGAAGTGCAGATAGC
AGTAAACGTAAGCTAATATGAATATTATTTAACTGTAATGTTTTAATATCGCTGGACATTACTAATAAAC
CCACTATAAACACATGTACATATGTATGTTTTGGCATACAATGAGTAGTTGGGGAAAAAATGTGTAAAAG
CACCGTGACCATCACAGCATAAAGATAACCAGCTGAAGTATCGAATATGAGTAACCCCCAAATTGAATCA
CATGCCGCAACTGATAGGACCCATGGAAGTACACTCTTCATGGCGATATACAAGACACACACAAGCACGA
ACACCCAGTTGCGGAGGAAATTCTCCGTAAATGAAAACCCAATCGGCGAACAATTCATACCCATATATGG
TAAAAGTTTTGAACGCGACTTGAGAGCGGAGAGCATTGCGGCTGATAAGGTTTTAGCGCTAAGCGGGCTT
TATAAAACGGGCTGCGGGACCAGTTTTCATATCACTACCGTTTGAGTTCTTGTGCTGTGTGGATACTCCT
CCCGACACAAAGCCGCTCCATCAGCCAGCAGTCGTCTAATCCAGAGACCCCGGATCGGGGTACCAACATG
GACGCACAAACACGACGACGTGAGCGTCGCGCTGAGAAACAAGCTCAATGGAAAGCTGCAAACGGTGGAT
CTCCTCCACATATGGCTTACCCATACGATGTTCCAGATTACGCTCCTCCAAGCTTGAATTCTGCAGATAT
CATGAGCGTGGACACGTACGCGCCCAGCTCGGCGCTCTCGTTCCTGGACATGGACGACAACGAGCTGCTT
CCGGGAGCGGATACTCAACCCACGCAGTACGATTACCGCGACTTTACCATGCCCTCCACCTCGCAGAGCC
AGACCCAGAACGATCAGCTGGAGATTGCCCAACGCTGCTCTGCCGGAGACTCGCATCCACGACTGGCCAG
CATCACCAACGATCTGGCCGATCTGCAGTTCGAAGAGGAGGACGACGAGCCTGGCAGCTCGTATGTGAAG
GAGCTGCCGCCGCATGCGTGCAAGTATTGCGGCATCCATGATCCAGCCACGGTGGTCATGTGCAACAACT
GCCGCAAATGGTTTTGCAACGGTCGTGGAAGCACTTCCGGTTCGCACATCATCAACCATCTGGTGAGGGC
CAAGCATCGCGAGGTGACGCTCCACGGGGAAGGTCCCCTGGGCGAGACAATCCTGGAGTGCTACTCCTGT
GGTGTGCGCAACGTCTTTGTGCTGGGCTTCATTCCGGCCAAGGCCGATTCTGTGGTCGAGCTCCTCTGCC
GTCAGCCGTGTGCCGCCCAAAACTCCCTTAAAGACATGAACTGGGACCAGGAACAGTGGAAGCCTCTAAT
TGCAGACCGCTGCTTTTTGGCCTGGCTGGTAAAGCAACCCAGCGAACAGGGACAGCTGCGAGCTCGCCAA
ATCTCAGCCGCTCAGATCAACAAGCTGGAGGAGCTATGGAAGGAGAATATTGAGGCCACGTTTCAGGATC
TGGAGAAGCCAGGCATTGACTCGGAGCCAGCACATGTGCTACTCCGCTACGAGGATGGCTATCAGTACGA
GAAGACCTTTGGGCCGCTGGTCCGCCTTGAGGCCGAATACGACCAAAAACTGAAGGAGTCTGCCACGCAG
GAGAACATCGAAGTACGCTGGGACGTCGGCCTCAACAAAAAGACCATTGCCTACTTTACGCTGGCGAAGA
CCGATTCGGACATGAAGCTCATGCATGGCGACGAGCTGCGCCTGCATTATGTGGGCGAGCTGTACAATCC
GTGGAGCGAGATCGGCCACGTTATCAAGGTGCCGGACAATTTCGGCGATGACGTCGGCCTGGAGCTGAAA
TCCTCAACGAATGCCCCGGTTAAGTGCACCAGTAACTTTACGGTGGACTTCATCTGGAAGTGCACGTCAT
TTGATCGCATGACACGTGCTCTGTGCAAATTCGCCATCGATCGCAATTCAGTGTCGAACTTCATCTACTC
GCGCCTGTTGGGCCACGGTCGTGCGGATTCCAACGACGAGGTGCTGTTCCGCGGCCCACAACCCAAGCTC
TTCAGTGCCCCGCATCTGCCGGATTTGAATCGCAGCCAGGTGTATGCCGTGAAACACGCGCTTCAGCGTC
CGCTCTCGCTAATCCAAGGGCCGCCTGGCACGGGCAAAACCGTGACCTCGGCGACCATCGTTTACCAGCT
GGTCAAGCTCCATGGTGGCACAGTGCTGGTGTGCGCTCCCAGCAACACGGCCGTGGATCAGCTAACTGAG
AAGATCCACCGAACAAACCTTAAAGTGGTGCGTGTTTGCGCCAAGAGCCGTGAGGCCATCGATAGCCCGG
TAAGCTTCCTGGCGCTGCACAACCAAATCCGTAACATGGAGACCAACTCGGAGCTAAAGAAGCTGCAGCA
GCTGAAAGACGAGACCGGCGAGCTGAGCTCAGCAGACGAAAAGCGATACCGCAACCTGAAACGTGCCGCC
GAGAACCAACTGCTGGAGGCTGCCGACGTTATCTGCTGCACATGCGTAGGCGCCGGCGATGGTCGTCTAT
CGCGAGTCAAGTTCACCTCGATCCTGATCGATGAGTCTATGCAGTCGACGGAGCCGGAGTGCATGGTGCC
AGTGGTGCTGGGCGCTAAGCAGCTGATCCTCGTGGGCGATCACTGCCAGCTGGGACCGGTTGTTATGTGC
AAGAAAGCAGCTCGTGCCGGCCTCTCGCAAAGTTTGTTCGAGCGCCTGGTGGTTCTGGGCATCCGTCCGT
TCCGGCTGGAGGTGCAATATCGCATGCACCCCGAGCTGTCCCAGTTCCCGTCCAACTTCTTCTACGAGGG
ATCGCTGCAAAACGGCGTCTGCGCGGAGGATCGTCGCCTTAAGCTTGATTTCCCCTGGCCACAGCCGGAG
AGACCGATGTTCTTTCTGGTAACACAGGGACAGGAGGAGATTGCCGGCTCCGGCACCTCTTTCCTCAACC
GCACAGAGGCGGCCAACGTGGAAAAGATTACGACGCGATTCCTTAAGGCAGGCATCAAGCCGGAACAAAT
TGGAATCATCACGCCTTACGAAGGTCAGCGCGCTTACCTGGTGCAGTACATGCAATACCAGGGCAGCCTG
CACTCTCGTCTATACCAGGAGATCGAGATCGCCAGTGTGGACGCGTTCCAGGGACGTGAGAAGGACATCA
TTATCATGTCTTGCGTGCGATCTAACGAACGTCAAGGCATCGGCTTTTTGAACGACCCACGTCGCCTTAA
TGTTGCCCTTACACGGGCCAAGTTCGGGATCATCATTGTGGGCAATCCCAAAGTGCTCGCCAAGCAGCAG
CTGTGGAACCATCTGCTCAACTTCTACAAGGACCGTAAGGTGCTCGTCGAGGGATCTCTGAATAACCTTA
AGGAGTCGCTAATCCACTTCCAGAAGCCCAAAAAGCTTGTCAACAGCATGAACATTGGGGCACACTTTAT
GTCCACCATTATTGCCGATGCCAAGGAAGTGATGGTGCCAGGCTCCATTTACGACCGCAGTGGCGGTTAC
GGCCAAGGTCGCCAAATGGTGGGACAGTCAATGAATGGCGGACAGTACGGTGGCAGTGGAGGTGGTCCCT
ACGGAAACTCACCCCTCGGCTACGGTACTCCCAGCTCCAATTCCATGGTGGGCTTTGGCCTGGGCAACGG
AGGCAATGGCGCGGCCGGTGGCAACAACAACTTCGGAGGGGCTGAACCCAGTTGGGCGGCTGCCCACCTC
CACCACGACTCCATTGGCTATATATCCAACGAGCATGGAGCAGCAGCACTGGGCAACATGCCAGTTCCGG
TTGGCATGTTCATGAACATGAGCAATATTCCGCCGCGTTTCTACAACCAGCACCAGCAGGCGATCATGGC
GGTCAAGCAGAATCGCGCCATTCAACAACAGACGGGTAATTTCTCTCCCGGTAACTCGGGTCCTGGAGTC
ACTGGAGTCGGAGTCGGACGAAGCGCCACCCCAGGCGGCAATAAGAAGACCAACAAGCTGGGAAAATCGC
GCGTAACGGGCGGTGGAACTGGCGGGGCACCGCTAACACAAGGAAGCTCGGTATGCAATGCTGCTCCATA
CAGTCAGCACCCGATGCCTTTGTCGCTGCAGATGACCCAGCCCAGCGGATTTGCTCTGTCCCAGCAGCCG
GAACTTTCACAGGACTTTGGGCAAATATCGCAGATGGACGGTTTGCTATCCCAGGATGTTGCCTTTAACG
CGTCGGGCGAGCGGAGCTTGAATCAGTTCTCACAGCCTTATCGCTCGAGTCTAGAGGGCCCGCGGTTCGA
AGGTAAGCCTATCCCTAACCCTCTCCTCGGTCTCGATTCTACGCGTACCGGTCATCATCACCATCACCAT
TGAGTTTAAACCCGCTGATCAGCCTCGACTGTGCCTTCTAAGGCCTGAGCTCGCTGATCAGCCTCGATCG
AGGATCCAGACATGATAAGATACATTGATGAGTTTGGACAAACCACAACTAGAATGCAGTGAAAAAAATG
CTTTATTTGTGAAATTTGTGATGCTATTGCTTTATTTGTAACCATTATAAGCTGCAATAAACAAGTTAAC
AACAACAATTGCATTCATTTTATGTTTCAGGTTCAGGGGGAGGTGTGGGAGGTTTTTTAAAGCAAGTAAA
ACCTCTACAAATGTGGTATGGCTGATTATGATCAGTCGACCGATGCCCTTGAGAGCCTTCAACCCAGTCA
GCTCCTTCCGGTGGGCGCGGGGCATGACTATCGTCGCCGCACTTATGACTGTCTTCTTTATCATGCAACT
CGTAGGACAGGTGCCGGCAGCGCTCTGGGTCATTTTCGGCGAGGACCGCTTTCGCTGGAGCGCGACGATG
ATCGGCCTGTCGCTTGCGGTATTCGGAATCTTGCACGCCCTCGCTCAAGCCTTCGTCACTGGTCCCGCCA
CCAAACGTTTCGGCGAGAAGCAGGCCATTATCGCCGGCATGGCGGCCGACGCGCTGGGCTACGTCTTGCT
GGCGTTCGCGACGCGAGGCTGGATGGCCTTCCCCATTATGATTCTTCTCGCTTCCGGCGGCATCGGGATG
CCCGCGTTGCAGGCCATGCTGTCCAGGCAGGTAGATGACGACCATCAGGGACAGCTTCAAGGATCGCTCG
CGGCTCTTACCAGCCAGCAAAAGGCCAGGAACCGTAAAAAGGCCGCGTTGCTGGCGTTTTTCCATAGGCT
CCGCCCCCCTGACGAGCATCACAAAAATCGACGCTCAAGTCAGAGGTGGCGAAACCCGACAGGACTATAA
AGATACCAGGCGTTTCCCCCTGGAAGCTCCCTCGTGCGCTCTCCTGTTCCGACCCTGCCGCTTACCGGAT
ACCTGTCCGCCTTTCTCCCTTCGGGAAGCGTGGCGCTTTCTCAATGCTCACGCTGTAGGTATCTCAGTTC
GGTGTAGGTCGTTCGCTCCAAGCTGGGCTGTGTGCACGAACCCCCCGTTCAGCCCGACCGCTGCGCCTTA
TCCGGTAACTATCGTCTTGAGTCCAACCCGGTAAGACACGACTTATCGCCACTGGCAGCAGCCACTGGTA
ACAGGATTAGCAGAGCGAGGTATGTAGGCGGTGCTACAGAGTTCTTGAAGTGGTGGCCTAACTACGGCTA
CACTAGAAGGACAGTATTTGGTATCTGCGCTCTGCTGAAGCCAGTTACCTTCGGAAAAAGAGTTGGTAGC
TCTTGATCCGGCAAACAAACCACCGCTGGTAGCGGTGGTTTTTTTGTTTGCAAGCAGCAGATTACGCGCA
GAAAAAAAGGATCTCAAGAAGATCCTTTGATCTTTTCTACGGGGTCTGACGCTCAGTGGAACGAAAACTC
ACGTTAAGGGATTTTGGTCATGAGATTATCAAAAAGGATCTTCACCTAGATCCTTTTAAATTAAAAATGA
AGTTTTAAATCAATCTAAAGTATATATGAGTAAACTTGGTCTGACAGTTACCAATGCTTAATCAGTGAGG
CACCTATCTCAGCGATCTGTCTATTTCGTTCATCCATAGTTGCCTGACTCCCCGTCGTGTAGATAACTAC
GATACGGGAGGGCTTACCATCTGGCCCCAGTGCTGCAATGATACCGCGAGACCCACGCTCACCGGCTCCA
GATTTATCAGCAATAAACCAGCCAGCCGGAAGGGCCGAGCGCAGAAGTGGTCCTGCAACTTTATCCGCCT
CCATCCAGTCTATTAATTGTTGCCGGGAAGCTAGAGTAAGTAGTTCGCCAGTTAATAGTTTGCGCAACGT
TGTTGCCATTGCTGCAGGCATCGTGGTGTCACGCTCGTCGTTTGGTATGGCTTCATTCAGCTCCGGTTCC
CAACGATCAAGGCGAGTTACATGATCCCCCATGTTGTGCAAAAAAGCGGTTAGCTCCTTCGGTCCTCCGA
TCGTTGTCAGAAGTAAGTTGGCCGCAGTGTTATCACTCATGGTTATGGCAGCACTGCATAATTCTCTTAC
TGTCATGCCATCCGTAAGATGCTTTTCTGTGACTGGTGAGTACTCAACCAAGTCATTCTGAGAATAGTGT
ATGCGGCGACCGAGTTGCTCTTGCCCGGCGTCAACACGGGATAATACCGCGCCACATAGCAGAACTTTAA
AAGTGCTCATCATTGGAAAACGTTCTTCGGGGCGAAAACTCTCAAGGATCTTACCGCTGTTGAGATCCAG
TTCGATGTAACCCACTCGTGCACCCAACTGATCTTCAGCATCTTTTACTTTCACCAGCGTTTCTGGGTGA
GCAAAAACAGGAAGGCAAAATGCCGCAAAAAAGGGAATAAGGGCGACACGGAAATGTTGAATACTCATAC
TCTTCCTTTTTCAATATTATTGAAGCATTTATCAGGGTTATTGTCTCATGAGCGGATACATATTTGAATG
TATTTAGAAAAATAAACAAATAGGGGTTCCGCGCACATTTCCCCGAAAAGTGCCACCTGACGTCTAAGAA
ACCATTATTATCATGACATTAACCTATAAAAATAGGCGTATCACGAGGCCCTTTCGT
